>Addgene plasmid #141584 | TFORF0341 | addgene full sequence | sequence record 400357 | Addgene NGS Result
TTAATGTAGTCTTATGCAATACTCTTGTAGTCTTGCAACATGGTAACGATGAGTTAGCAACATGCCTTAC
AAGGAGAGAAAAAGCACCGTGCATGCCGATTGGTGGAAGTAAGGTGGTACGATCGTGCCTTATTAGGAAG
GCAACAGACGGGTCTGACATGGATTGGACGAACCACTGAATTGCCGCATTGCAGAGATATTGTATTTAAG
TGCCTAGCTCGATACATAAACGGGTCTCTCTGGTTAGACCAGATCTGAGCCTGGGAGCTCTCTGGCTAAC
TAGGGAACCCACTGCTTAAGCCTCAATAAAGCTTGCCTTGAGTGCTTCAAGTAGTGTGTGCCCGTCTGTT
GTGTGACTCTGGTAACTAGAGATCCCTCAGACCCTTTTAGTCAGTGTGGAAAATCTCTAGCAGTGGCGCC
CGAACAGGGACTTGAAAGCGAAAGGGAAACCAGAGGAGCTCTCTCGACGCAGGACTCGGCTTGCTGAAGC
GCGCACGGCAAGAGGCGAGGGGCGGCGACTGGTGAGTACGCCAAAAATTTTGACTAGCGGAGGCTAGAAG
GAGAGAGATGGGTGCGAGAGCGTCAGTATTAAGCGGGGGAGAATTAGATCGCGATGGGAAAAAATTCGGT
TAAGGCCAGGGGGAAAGAAAAAATATAAATTAAAACATATAGTATGGGCAAGCAGGGAGCTAGAACGATT
CGCAGTTAATCCTGGCCTGTTAGAAACATCAGAAGGCTGTAGACAAATACTGGGACAGCTACAACCATCC
CTTCAGACAGGATCAGAAGAACTTAGATCATTATATAATACAGTAGCAACCCTCTATTGTGTGCATCAAA
GGATAGAGATAAAAGACACCAAGGAAGCTTTAGACAAGATAGAGGAAGAGCAAAACAAAAGTAAGACCAC
CGCACAGCAAGCGGCCGCTGATCTTCAGACCTGGAGGAGGAGATATGAGGGACAATTGGAGAAGTGAATT
ATATAAATATAAAGTAGTAAAAATTGAACCATTAGGAGTAGCACCCACCAAGGCAAAGAGAAGAGTGGTG
CAGAGAGAAAAAAGAGCAGTGGGAATAGGAGCTTTGTTCCTTGGGTTCTTGGGAGCAGCAGGAAGCACTA
TGGGCGCAGCGTCAATGACGCTGACGGTACAGGCCAGACAATTATTGTCTGGTATAGTGCAGCAGCAGAA
CAATTTGCTGAGGGCTATTGAGGCGCAACAGCATCTGTTGCAACTCACAGTCTGGGGCATCAAGCAGCTC
CAGGCAAGAATCCTGGCTGTGGAAAGATACCTAAAGGATCAACAGCTCCTGGGGATTTGGGGTTGCTCTG
GAAAACTCATTTGCACCACTGCTGTGCCTTGGAATGCTAGTTGGAGTAATAAATCTCTGGAACAGATTTG
GAATCACACGACCTGGATGGAGTGGGACAGAGAAATTAACAATTACACAAGCTTAATACACTCCTTAATT
GAAGAATCGCAAAACCAGCAAGAAAAGAATGAACAAGAATTATTGGAATTAGATAAATGGGCAAGTTTGT
GGAATTGGTTTAACATAACAAATTGGCTGTGGTATATAAAATTATTCATAATGATAGTAGGAGGCTTGGT
AGGTTTAAGAATAGTTTTTGCTGTACTTTCTATAGTGAATAGAGTTAGGCAGGGATATTCACCATTATCG
TTTCAGACCCACCTCCCAACCCCGAGGGGACCCATGCATTGCATCTCAATTAGTCAGCAACCAGGTGTGG
AAAGTCCCCAGGCTCCCCAGCAGGCAGAAGTATGCAAAGCATGCGTCTCAATTAGTCAGCAACCATAGTC
CCGCCCCTAACTCCGCCCATCCCGCCCCTAACTCCGCCCAGTTCCGCCCATTCTCCGCCCCATGGCTGAC
TAATTTTTTTTATTTATGCAGAGGCCGAGGCCGCCTCGGCCTCTGAGCTATTCCAGAAGTAGTGAGGAGG
CTTTTTTGGAGGCCTAGGCTTTTGCAAAAAGCTTTCTAGAGGTACCACCGGAGCTTACCATGACCGAGTA
CAAGCCCACGGTGCGCCTCGCCACCCGCGACGACGTCCCCAGGGCCGTACGCACCCTCGCCGCCGCGTTC
GCCGACTACCCCGCCACGCGCCACACCGTCGATCCGGACCGCCACATCGAGCGGGTCACCGAGCTGCAAG
AACTCTTCCTCACGCGCGTCGGGCTCGACATCGGCAAGGTGTGGGTCGCGGACGACGGCGCCGCCGTGGC
GGTCTGGACCACGCCGGAGAGCGTCGAAGCGGGGGCGGTGTTCGCCGAGATCGGCCCGCGCATGGCCGAG
TTGAGCGGTTCCCGGCTGGCCGCGCAGCAACAGATGGAAGGCCTCCTGGCGCCGCACCGGCCCAAGGAGC
CCGCGTGGTTCCTGGCCACCGTCGGCGTCTCGCCCGACCACCAGGGCAAGGGTCTGGGCAGCGCCGTCGT
GCTCCCCGGAGTGGAGGCGGCCGAGCGCGCCGGGGTGCCCGCCTTCCTGGAGACCTCCGCGCCCCGCAAC
CTCCCCTTCTACGAGCGGCTCGGCTTCACCGTCACCGCCGACGTCGAGGTGCCCGAAGGACCGCGCACCT
GGTGCATGACCCGCAAGCCCGGTGCCAGTTAACGAATTCTAGATCTTGAGACAAATGGCAGTATTCATCC
ACAATTTTAAAAGAAAAGGGGGGATTGGGGGGTACAGTGCAGGGGAAAGAATAGTAGACATAATAGCAAC
AGACATACAAACTAAAGAATTACAAAAACAAATTACAAAAATTCAAAATTTTCGGGTTTATTACAGGGAC
AGCAGAGATCCACTTTGGCGCCGGCTCGAGGCCTGCAGGTGCAAAGATGGATAAAGTTTTAAACAGAGAG
GAATCTTTGCAGCTAATGGACCTTCTAGGTCTTGAAAGGAGTGGGAATTGGCTCCGGTGCCCGTCAGTGG
GCAGAGCGCACATCGCCCACAGTCCCCGAGAAGTTGGGGGGAGGGGTCGGCAATTGAACCGGTGCCTAGA
GAAGGTGGCGCGGGGTAAACTGGGAAAGTGATGTCGTGTACTGGCTCCGCCTTTTTCCCGAGGGTGGGGG
AGAACCGTATATAAGTGCAGTAGTCGCCGTGAACGTTCTTTTTCGCAACGGGTTTGCCGCCAGAACACAG
GTAAGTGCCGTGTGTGGTTCCCGCGGGCCTGGCCTCTTTACGGGTTATGGCCCTTGCGTGCCTTGAATTA
CTTCCACCTGGCTGCAGTACGTGATTCTTGATCCCGAGCTTCGGGTTGGAAGTGGGTGGGAGAGTTCGAG
GCCTTGCGCTTAAGGAGCCCCTTCGCCTCGTGCTTGAGTTGAGGCCTGGCCTGGGCGCTGGGGCCGCCGC
GTGCGAATCTGGTGGCACCTTCGCGCCTGTCTCGCTGCTTTCGATAAGTCTCTAGCCATTTAAAATTTTT
GATGACCTGCTGCGACGCTTTTTTTCTGGCAAGATAGTCTTGTAAATGCGGGCCAAGATCTGCACACTGG
TATTTCGGTTTTTGGGGCCGCGGGCGGCGACGGGGCCCGTGCGTCCCAGCGCACATGTTCGGCGAGGCGG
GGCCTGCGAGCGCGGCCACCGAGAATCGGACGGGGGTAGTCTCAAGCTGGCCGGCCTGCTCTGGTGCCTG
GCCTCGCGCCGCCGTGTATCGCCCCGCCCTGGGCGGCAAGGCTGGCCCGGTCGGCACCAGTTGCGTGAGC
GGAAAGATGGCCGCTTCCCGGCCCTGCTGCAGGGAGCTCAAAATGGAGGACGCGGCGCTCGGGAGAGCGG
GCGGGTGAGTCACCCACACAAAGGAAAAGGGCCTTTCCGTCCTCAGCCGTCGCTTCATGTGACTCCACGG
AGTACCGGGCGCCGTCCAGGCACCTCGATTAGTTCTCGAGCTTTTGGAGTACGTCGTCTTTAGGTTGGGG
GGAGGGGTTTTATGCGATGGAGTTTCCCCACACTGAGTGGGTGGAGACTGAAGTTAGGCCAGCTTGGCAC
TTGATGTAATTCTCCTTGGAATTTGCCCTTTTTGAGTTTGGATCTTGGTTCATTCTCAAGCCTCAGACAG
TGGTTCAAAGTTTTTTTCTTCCATTTCAGGTGTCGTGAGGCTAGCACCGCCACCATGAGATCCAAAGGCA
GGGCAAGGAAACTGGCCACAAATAATGAGTGTGTATATGGCAACTACCCTGAAATACCTTTGGAAGAAAT
GCCAGATGCAGATGGAGTAGCCAGCACTCCCTCCCTCAATATTCAAGAGCCATGCTCTCCTGCCACATCC
AGTGAAGCATTCACTCCAAAGGAGGGTTCTCCTTACAAAGCCCCCATCTACATCCCTGATGATATCCCCA
TTCCTGCTGAGTTTGAACTTCGAGAGTCAAATATGCCTGGGGCAGGACTAGGAATATGGACCAAAAGGAA
GATCGAAGTAGGTGAAAAGTTTGGGCCTTATGTGGGAGAGCAGAGGTCAAACCTGAAAGACCCCAGTTAT
GGATGGGAGATCTTAGACGAATTTTACAATGTGAAGTTCTGCATAGATGCCAGTCAACCAGATGTTGGAA
GCTGGCTCAAGTACATTAGATTCGCTGGCTGTTATGATCAGCACAACCTTGTTGCATGCCAGATAAATGA
TCAGATATTCTATAGAGTAGTTGCAGACATTGCGCCGGGAGAGGAGCTTCTGCTGTTCATGAAGAGCGAA
GACTATCCCCATGAAACTATGGCGCCGGATATCCACGAAGAACGGCAATATCGCTGCGAAGACTGTGACC
AGCTCTTTGAATCTAAGGCTGAACTAGCAGATCACCAAAAGTTTCCATGCAGTACTCCTCACTCAGCATT
TTCAATGGTTGAAGAGGACTTTCAGCAAAAACTCGAAAGCGAGAATGATCTCCAAGAGATACACACGATC
CAGGAGTGTAAGGAATGTGACCAAGTTTTTCCTGATTTGCAAAGCCTGGAGAAACACATGCTGTCACATA
CTGAAGAGAGGGAATACAAGTGTGATCAGTGTCCCAAGGCATTTAACTGGAAGTCCAATTTAATTCGCCA
CCAGATGTCACATGACAGTGGAAAGCACTATGAATGTGAAAACTGTGCCAAGGTTTTCACGGACCCTAGC
AACCTTCAGCGGCACATTCGCTCTCAGCATGTCGGTGCCCGGGCCCATGCATGCCCGGAGTGTGGCAAAA
CGTTTGCCACTTCGTCGGGCCTCAAACAACACAAGCACATCCACAGCAGTGTGAAGCCCTTTATCTGTGA
GGTCTGCCATAAATCCTATACTCAGTTTTCAAACCTTTGCCGTCATAAGCGCATGCATGCTGATTGCAGA
ACCCAAATCAAGTGCAAAGACTGTGGACAAATGTTCAGCACTACGTCTTCCTTAAATAAACACAGGAGGT
TTTGTGAGGGCAAGAACCATTTTGCGGCAGGTGGATTTTTTGGCCAAGGCATTTCACTTCCTGGAACCCC
AGCTATGGATAAAACGTCCATGGTTAATATGAGTCATGCCAACCCGGGCCTTGCTGACTATTTTGGCGCC
AATAGGCATCCTGCTGGTCTTACCTTTCCAACAGCTCCTGGATTTTCTTTTAGCTTCCCTGGTCTGTTTC
CTTCCGGCTTGTACCACAGGCCTCCTTTGATACCTGCTAGTTCTCCTGTTAAAGGACTATCAAGTACTGA
ACAGACAAACAAAAGTCAAAGTCCCCTCATGACACATCCTCAGATACTGCCAGCTACACAGGATATTTTG
AAGGCACTATCTAAACACCCATCTGTAGGGGACAATAAGCCAGTGGAGCTCCAGCCCGAGAGGTCCTCTG
AAGAGAGGCCCTTTGAGAAAATCAGTGACCAGTCAGAGAGTAGTGACCTTGATGATGTCAGTACACCAAG
TGGCAGTGACCTGGAAACAACCTCGGGCTCTGATCTGGAAAGTGACATTGAAAGTGATAAAGAGAAATTT
AAAGAAAATGGTAAAATGTTCAAAGACAAAGTAAGCCCTCTTCAGAATCTGGCTTCAATAAATAATAAGA
AAGAATACAGCAATCATTCCATTTTCTCACCATCTTTAGAGGAGCAGACTGCGGTGTCAGGAGCTGTGAA
TGATTCTATAAAGGCTATTGCTTCTATTGCTGAAAAATACTTTGGTTCAACAGGACTGGTGGGGCTGCAA
GACAAAAAAGTTGGAGCTTTACCTTACCCTTCCATGTTTCCCCTCCCATTTTTTCCAGCATTCTCTCAAT
CAATGTACCCATTTCCTGATAGAGACTTGAGATCGTTACCTTTGAAAATGGAACCCCAATCACCAGGTGA
AGTAAAGAAACTGCAGAAGGGCAGCTCTGAGTCCCCCTTTGATCTCACCACTAAGCGAAAGGATGAGAAG
CCCTTGACTCCAGTCCCCTCCAAGCCTCCAGTGACACCTGCCACAAGCCAAGACCAGCCCCTGGATCTAA
GTATGGGCAGTAGGAGTAGAGCCAGTGGGACAAAGCTGACTGAGCCTCGAAAAAACCACGTGTTTGGGGG
AAAAAAAGGAAGCAACGTCGAATCAAGACCTGCTTCAGATGGTTCCTTGCAGCATGCAAGACCCACTCCT
TTCTTTATGGACCCTATTTACAGAGTAGAGAAAAGAAAACTAACTGACCCACTTGAAGCTTTAAAAGAGA
AATACTTGAGGCCTTCTCCAGGATTCTTGTTTCACCCACAAATGTCAGCTATTGAAAACATGGCAGAAAA
GCTAGAGAGCTTCAGTGCCCTGAAACCTGAGGCCAGTGAGCTCTTACAGTCAGTGCCCTCTATGTTCAAC
TTCAGGGCGCCTCCCAATGCCCTGCCAGAGAACCTTCTGCGGAAGGGAAAGGAGCGCTATACCTGCAGAT
ACTGTGGCAAGATTTTTCCAAGGTCTGCAAACCTAACACGGCACTTGAGAACCCACACAGGAGAGCAGCC
TTACAGATGCAAATACTGTGACAGATCATTTAGCATATCTTCTAACTTGCAAAGGCATGTTCGCAACATC
CACAATAAAGAGAAGCCATTTAAGTGTCACTTATGTGATAGGTGTTTTGGTCAACAAACCAATTTAGACA
GACACCTAAAGAAACATGAGAATGGGAACATGTCCGGTACAGCAACATCGTCGCCTCATTCTGAACTGGA
AAGTACAGGTGCGATTCTGGATGACAAAGAAGATGCTTACTTCACAGAAATTCGAAATTTCATTGGGAAC
AGCAACCATGGCAGCCAATCTCCCAGGAATGTGGAGGAGAGAATGAATGGCAGTCATTTTAAAGATGAAA
AGGCTTTGGTGACCAGTCAAAATTCAGACTTGCTGGATGATGAAGAAGTTGAAGATGAGGTGTTGTTAGA
TGAGGAGGATGAAGACAATGATATTACTGGAAAAACAGGAAAGGAACCAGTGACAAGTAATTTACATGAA
GGAAACCCTGAGGATGACTATGAAGAAACCAGTGCCCTGGAGATGAGTTGCAAGACATCCCCAGTGAGGT
ATAAAGAGGAAGAATATAAAAGTGGACTTTCTGCTCTAGATCATATAAGGCACTTCACAGATAGCCTCAA
AATGAGGAAAATGGAAGATAATCAATATTCTGAAGCTGAGCTGTCTTCTTTTAGTACTTCCCATGTGCCA
GAGGAACTTAAGCAGCCGTTACACAGAAAGTCCAAATCGCAGGCATATGCTATGATGCTGTCACTGTCTG
ACAAGGAGTCCCTCCATTCTACATCCCACAGTTCTTCCAACGTGTGGCACAGTATGGCCAGGGCTGCGGC
GGAATCCAGTGCTATCCAGTCCATAAGCCACGTATAGTAATGAACTAGTCCGTAACTTGAAAGTATTTCG
ATTTCTTGGCTTTATATATCTTGTGGAAAGGACGAGCCCGGGCTCTCAATGTACGTCAAACGCGTTAAGT
CGACAATCAACCTCTGGATTACAAAATTTGTGAAAGATTGACTGGTATTCTTAACTATGTTGCTCCTTTT
ACGCTATGTGGATACGCTGCTTTAATGCCTTTGTATCATGCTATTGCTTCCCGTATGGCTTTCATTTTCT
CCTCCTTGTATAAATCCTGGTTGCTGTCTCTTTATGAGGAGTTGTGGCCCGTTGTCAGGCAACGTGGCGT
GGTGTGCACTGTGTTTGCTGACGCAACCCCCACTGGTTGGGGCATTGCCACCACCTGTCAGCTCCTTTCC
GGGACTTTCGCTTTCCCCCTCCCTATTGCCACGGCGGAACTCATCGCCGCCTGCCTTGCCCGCTGCTGGA
CAGGGGCTCGGCTGTTGGGCACTGACAATTCCGTGGTGTTGTCGGGGAAATCATCGTCCTTTCCTTGGCT
GCTCGCCTGTGTTGCCACCTGGATTCTGCGCGGGACGTCCTTCTGCTACGTCCCTTCGGCCCTCAATCCA
GCGGACCTTCCTTCCCGCGGCCTGCTGCCGGCTCTGCGGCCTCTTCCGCGTCTTCGCCTTCGCCCTCAGA
CGAGTCGGATCTCCCTTTGGGCCGCCTCCCCGCGTCGACTTTAAGACCAATGACTTACAAGGCAGCTGTA
GATCTTAGCCACTTTTTAAAAGAAAAGGGGGGACTGGAAGGGCTAATTCACTCCCAACGAAGACAAGATC
TGCTTTTTGCTTGTACTGGGTCTCTCTGGTTAGACCAGATCTGAGCCTGGGAGCTCTCTGGCTAACTAGG
GAACCCACTGCTTAAGCCTCAATAAAGCTTGCCTTGAGTGCTTCAAGTAGTGTGTGCCCGTCTGTTGTGT
GACTCTGGTAACTAGAGATCCCTCAGACCCTTTTAGTCAGTGTGGAAAATCTCTAGCAGTACGTATAGTA
GTTCATGTCATCTTATTATTCAGTATTTATAACTTGCAAAGAAATGAATATCAGAGAGTGAGAGGAACTT
GTTTATTGCAGCTTATAATGGTTACAAATAAAGCAATAGCATCACAAATTTCACAAATAAAGCATTTTTT
TCACTGCATTCTAGTTGTGGTTTGTCCAAACTCATCAATGTATCTTATCATGTCTGGCTCTAGCTATCCC
GCCCCTAACTCCGCCCATCCCGCCCCTAACTCCGCCCAGTTCCGCCCATTCTCCGCCCCATGGCTGACTA
ATTTTTTTTATTTATGCAGAGGCCGAGGCCGCCTCGGCCTCTGAGCTATTCCAGAAGTAGTGAGGAGGCT
TTTTTGGAGGCCTAGGGACGTACCCAATTCGCCCTATAGTGAGTCGTATTACGCGCGCTCACTGGCCGTC
GTTTTACAACGTCGTGACTGGGAAAACCCTGGCGTTACCCAACTTAATCGCCTTGCAGCACATCCCCCTT
TCGCCAGCTGGCGTAATAGCGAAGAGGCCCGCACCGATCGCCCTTCCCAACAGTTGCGCAGCCTGAATGG
CGAATGGG
[124 nt withheld, positions 9389-9512]
C
[91 nt withheld, positions 9514-9604]
A
[49 nt withheld, positions 9606-9654]
CCTTTGACGTTGGAGTCCACGTTCTTT
[37 nt withheld, positions 9682-9718]
ACCCTATCTCGGTCTATTCTTTTGATTTATAAGGGATTTTGCCGATTTCGGCCTATTGGTTAAAAAATGA
GCTGATTTAACAAAAATTTAACGCGAATTTTAACAAAATATTAACGCTTACAATTTAGGTGGCACTTTTC
GGGGAAATGTGCGCGGAACCCCTATTTGTTTATTTTTCTAAATACATTCAAATATGTATCCGCTCATGAG
ACAATAACCCTGATAAATGCTTCAATAATATTGAAAAAGGAAGAGTATGAGTATTCAACATTTCCGTGTC
GCCCTTATTCCCTTTTTTGCGGCATTTTGCCTTCCTGTTTTTGCTCACCCAGAAACGCTGGTGAAAGTAA
AAGATGCTGAAGATCAGTTGGGTGCACGAGTGGGTTACATCGAACTGGATCTCAACAGCGGTAAGATCCT
TGAGAGTTTTCGCCCCGAAGAACGTTTTCCAATGATGAGCACTTTTAAAGTTCTGCTATGTGGCGCGGTA
TTATCCCGTATTGACGCCGGGCAAGAGCAACTCGGTCGCCGCATACACTATTCTCAGAATGACTTGGTTG
AGTACTCACCAGTCACAGAAAAGCATCTTACGGATGGCATGACAGTAAGAGAATTATGCAGTGCTGCCAT
AACCATGAGTGATAACACTGCGGCCAACTTACTTCTGACAACGATCGGAGGACCGAAGGAGCTAACCGCT
TTTTTGCACAACATGGGGGATCATGTAACTCGCCTTGATCGTTGGGAACCGGAGCTGAATGAAGCCATAC
CAAACGACGAGCGTGACACCACGATGCCTGTAGCAATGGCAACAACGTTGCGCAAACTATTAACTGGCGA
ACTACTTACTCTAGCTTCCCGGCAACAATTAATAGACTGGATGGAGGCGGATAAAGTTGCAGGACCACTT
CTGCGCTCGGCCCTTCCGGCTGGCTGGTTTATTGCTGATAAATCTGGAGCCGGTGAGCGTGGGTCTCGCG
GTATCATTGCAGCACTGGGGCCAGATGGTAAGCCCTCCCGTATCGTAGTTATCTACACGACGGGGAGTCA
GGCAACTATGGATGAACGAAATAGACAGATCGCTGAGATAGGTGCCTCACTGATTAAGCATTGGTAACTG
TCAGACCAAGTTTACTCATATATACTTTAGATTGATTTAAAACTTCATTTTTAATTTAAAAGGATCTAGG
TGAAGATCCTTTTTGATAATCTCATGACCAAAATCCCTTAACGTGAGTTTTCGTTCCACTGAGCGTCAGA
CCCCGTAGAAAAGATCAAAGGATCTTCTTGAGATCCTTTTTTTCTGCGCGTAATCTGCTGCTTGCAAACA
AAAAAACCACCGCTACCAGCGGTGGTTTGTTTGCCGGATCAAGAGCTACCAACTCTTTTTCCGAAGGTAA
CTGGCTTCAGCAGAGCGCAGATACCAAATACTGTTCTTCTAGTGTAGCCGTAGTTAGGCCACCACTTCAA
GAACTCTGTAGCACCGCCTACATACCTCGCTCTGCTAATCCTGTTACCAGTGGCTGCTGCCAGTGGCGAT
AAGTCGTGTCTTACCGGGTTGGACTCAAGACGATAGTTACCGGATAAGGCGCAGCGGTCGGGCTGAACGG
GGGGTTCGTGCACACAGCCCAGCTTGGAGCGAACGACCTACACCGAACTGAGATACCTACAGCGTGAGCT
ATGAGAAAGCGCCACGCTTCCCGAAGGGAGAAAGGCGGACAGGTATCCGGTAAGCGGCAGGGTCGGAACA
GGAGAGCGCACGAGGGAGCTTCCAGGGGGAAACGCCTGGTATCTTTATAGTCCTGTCGGGTTTCGCCACC
TCTGACTTGAGCGTCGATTTTTGTGATGCTCGTCAGGGGGGCGGAGCCTATGGAAAAACGCCAGCAACGC
GGCCTTTTTACGGTTCCTGGCCTTTTGCTGGCCTTTTGCTCACATGTTCTTTCCTGCGTTATCCCCTGAT
TCTGTGGATAACCGTATTACCGCCTTTGAGTGAGCTGATACCGCTCGCCGCAGCCGAACGACCGAGCGCA
GCGAGTCAGTGAGCGAGGAAGCGGAAGAGCGCCCAATACGCAAACCGCCTCTCCCCGCGCGTTGGCCGAT
TCATTAATGCAGCTGGCACGACAGGTTTCCCGACTGGAAAGCGGGCAGTGAGCGCAACGCAATTAATGTG
AGTTAGCTCACTCATTAGGCACCCCAGGCTTTACACTTTATGCTTCCGGCTCGTATGTTGTGTGGAATTG
TGAGCGGATAACAATTTCACACAGGAAACAGCTATGACCATGATTACGCCAAGCGCGCAATTAACCCTCA
CTAAAGGGAACAAAAGCTGGAGCTGCAAGC
Features (pLannotate 1.2.2; 31 found; start..end, strand, type, name):
      5..231     +  promoter       RSV promoter: Rous sarcoma virus enhancer/promoter
    232..412     +  LTR            5' LTR (truncated): truncated 5' long terminal repeat (LTR) from HIV-1
    459..584     +  misc_feature   HIV-1 Ψ: packaging signal of human immunodeficiency virus type 1
    568..931     +  CDS            HIV-1 gag (fragment): gag protein from human immunodeficiency virus 1; gag
   1077..1310    +  misc_feature   RRE: The Rev response element (RRE) of HIV-1 allows for Rev-dependent mRNA export from the nucleus to the cytoplasm.
   1687..1713    +  CDS            Rev (fragment): human immunodeficiency virus 1 (HIV-1) Rev protein; rev; enhances nuclear export of unspliced and incompletely spliced viral mRNAs
   1720..1743    +  promoter       SV40 promoter (fragment): SV40 early promoter
   1744..1815    +  promoter       SV40 promoter (fragment): SV40 enhancer and early promoter
   1839..1974    +  rep_origin     SV40 ori: SV40 origin of replication
   2020..2616    +  CDS            PuroR (fragment): puromycin N-acetyltransferase; pac from Streptomyces; confers resistance to puromycin
   2665..2782    +  misc_feature   cPPT/CTS: central polypurine tract and central termination sequence of HIV-1
   2847..2913    +  CDS            small t antigen (fragment): SV40 (simian virus 40) small t antigen
   2920..4098    +  promoter       EF-1α promoter: strong constitutive promoter for human elongation factor EF-1α
   4115..7804    +  CDS            MECOM: MECOM_HUMAN - Also known as EVI1 From Homo sapiens (Human).
   7820..7873    +  promoter       U6 promoter (fragment): RNA polymerase III promoter for human U6 snRNA
   7915..8503    +  misc_feature   WPRE: woodchuck hepatitis virus posttranscriptional regulatory element
   8554..8573    +  misc_feature   cPPT/CTS (fragment): central polypurine tract and central termination sequence of HIV-1
   8575..8808    +  LTR            3' LTR (ΔU3): self-inactivating 3' long terminal repeat (LTR) from HIV-1
   8886..9007    +  polyA_signal   SV40 poly(A) signal: SV40 polyadenylation signal
   9047..9182    +  rep_origin     SV40 ori: SV40 origin of replication
   9203..9221    -  promoter       T7 promoter: promoter for bacteriophage T7 RNA polymerase
   9229..9384    +  CDS            lacZα (fragment): LacZα fragment of β-galactosidase; lacZ fragment
   9389..9817    +  rep_origin     f1 ori (sequence partly withheld): f1 bacteriophage origin of replication; arrow indicates direction of (+) strand synthesis
   9870..9974    +  promoter       AmpR promoter: bla
   9975..10835   +  CDS            AmpR: β-lactamase; bla; confers resistance to ampicillin, carbenicillin, and related antibiotics
  11006..11594   +  rep_origin     ori: high-copy-number ColE1/pMB1/pBR322/pUC origin of replication
  11777..11869   +  CDS            lacI (fragment): lac repressor; lacI; The lac repressor binds to the lac operator to inhibit transcription in E. coli. This inhibition can be relieved by adding lactose or isopropyl-β-D-thiogalactopyranoside (IPTG).
  11882..11903   +  protein_bind   CAP binding site: CAP binding activates transcription in the presence of cAMP. E. coli catabolite activator protein
  11918..11948   +  promoter       lac promoter: promoter for the E. coli lac operon
  11952..11974   +  protein_bind   lac operator (fragment): The lac repressor binds to the lac operator to inhibit transcription in E. coli. This inhibition can be relieved by adding lactose or isopropyl-β-D-thiogalactopyranoside (IPTG). lac repressor encoded by lacI
  12017..12035   +  promoter       T3 promoter: promoter for bacteriophage T3 RNA polymerase
