[The description below was written by a language model from this plasmid's Addgene catalogue record and pLannotate feature annotations shown in this document.]
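Description:
TFORF0341 is a lentiviral mammalian expression plasmid built on the pLX_TRC317 backbone and carrying the human MECOM (EVI1/PRDM3) transcription factor open reading frame. It is one member of a barcoded transcription factor ORF collection in which each clone carries a unique 24-bp barcode, so that individual factors can be identified in pooled overexpression screens. In bacteria it replicates from a high-copy ColE1/pUC-type origin and is selected with ampicillin through the β-lactamase gene. An f1 origin and remnants of a lac/T7/T3 cloning region are also present in the backbone. The depositor notes that the plasmid may recombine and that the ORF portion was made by gene synthesis.

The transfer cassette has a third-generation, self-inactivating layout. An RSV promoter drives a truncated HIV-1 5' LTR, followed by the Ψ packaging signal with a gag fragment, the RRE for Rev-dependent RNA export, a cPPT/CTS element, and a ΔU3 3' LTR followed by an SV40 polyadenylation signal. Within the provirus, an SV40 early promoter/origin region precedes a puromycin N-acetyltransferase gene for selecting transduced cells. Downstream, the strong constitutive EF-1α promoter drives the MECOM coding sequence, annotated at about 3.7 kb. A WPRE after the ORF enhances transcript stability and expression. The barcode is not annotated in the feature table. It may lie in the short interval between the ORF and the WPRE, where only a small U6 promoter fragment is called, but the record does not confirm its position. The construct is used to produce lentivirus for stable MECOM overexpression, for example in directed differentiation screens.
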