Addgene plasmid #141584: TFORF0341
Purpose: Lentiviral vector for overexpressing the MECOM transcription factor ORF with a unique 24-bp barcode. Barcodes facilitate identification of transcription factors in pooled screens.
Depositing lab: Feng Zhang. Depositing organization: Broad Institute. Publication: A transcription factor atlas of directed differentiation. Joung J, Ma S, Tay T, Geiger-Schuller KR, Kirchgatterer PC, Verdine VK, Guo B, Arias-Garcia MA, Allen WE, Singh A, Kuksenko O, Abudayyeh OO, Gootenberg JS, Fu Z, Macrae RK, Buenrostro JD, Regev A, Zhang F. Cell. 2023 Jan 5;186(1):209-229.e26. doi: 10.1016/j.cell.2022.11.026. PubMed 36608654.
Backbone
  Vector backbone: pLX_TRC317
  Backbone manufacturer: Broad Institute Genetic Perturbation Platform
  Backbone size w/o insert (bp): 8264
  Vector type: Mammalian Expression, Lentiviral
  Selectable markers: Puromycin
Growth in bacteria
  Bacterial resistance: Ampicillin, 100 μg/mL
  Growth temperature: 37°C
  Growth strain: NEB Stable
  Copy number: High Copy
Gene/Insert
  Gene/Insert name: MECOM
  Species: H. sapiens (human)
  Insert size (bp): 3794
  Entrez Gene: MECOM (a.k.a. AML1-EVI-1, EVI1, KMT8E, MDS1, MDS1-EVI1, PRDM3, RUSAT2)
  Promoter: EF1a
  Cloning method: Unknown
  Sequencing primers: 5′ GGGTGGAGACTGAAGTTAGGCCAG; 3′ CACATAGCGTAAAAGGAGCAACATAG
Terms and licenses: Academic/Nonprofit Terms; Industry Terms: Not Available to Industry
Depositor comments: XM_005247215,ENST00000494292 . The transcription factor ORF portion of this plasmid was synthesized by Genewiz. Please test multiple small colonies in case of plasmid recombination. To make this collection available in a timely manner, a portion of this collection was not fully sequenced by Addgene. If an Addgene verified full plasmid sequence is not available, please contact us prior to placing an order to request the full sequence.
How to cite: TFORF0341 was a gift from Feng Zhang (Addgene plasmid # 141584 ; http://n2t.net/addgene:141584 ; RRID:Addgene_141584)
