>Addgene plasmid #141584 | TFORF0341 | depositor partial sequence | sequence record 276889 | Insert
ACCGCCACCATGAGATCCAAAGGCAGGGCAAGGAAACTGGCCACAAATAATGAGTGTGTATATGGCAACT
ACCCTGAAATACCTTTGGAAGAAATGCCAGATGCAGATGGAGTAGCCAGCACTCCCTCCCTCAATATTCA
AGAGCCATGCTCTCCTGCCACATCCAGTGAAGCATTCACTCCAAAGGAGGGTTCTCCTTACAAAGCCCCC
ATCTACATCCCTGATGATATCCCCATTCCTGCTGAGTTTGAACTTCGAGAGTCAAATATGCCTGGGGCAG
GACTAGGAATATGGACCAAAAGGAAGATCGAAGTAGGTGAAAAGTTTGGGCCTTATGTGGGAGAGCAGAG
GTCAAACCTGAAAGACCCCAGTTATGGATGGGAGATCTTAGACGAATTTTACAATGTGAAGTTCTGCATA
GATGCCAGTCAACCAGATGTTGGAAGCTGGCTCAAGTACATTAGATTCGCTGGCTGTTATGATCAGCACA
ACCTTGTTGCATGCCAGATAAATGATCAGATATTCTATAGAGTAGTTGCAGACATTGCGCCGGGAGAGGA
GCTTCTGCTGTTCATGAAGAGCGAAGACTATCCCCATGAAACTATGGCGCCGGATATCCACGAAGAACGG
CAATATCGCTGCGAAGACTGTGACCAGCTCTTTGAATCTAAGGCTGAACTAGCAGATCACCAAAAGTTTC
CATGCAGTACTCCTCACTCAGCATTTTCAATGGTTGAAGAGGACTTTCAGCAAAAACTCGAAAGCGAGAA
TGATCTCCAAGAGATACACACGATCCAGGAGTGTAAGGAATGTGACCAAGTTTTTCCTGATTTGCAAAGC
CTGGAGAAACACATGCTGTCACATACTGAAGAGAGGGAATACAAGTGTGATCAGTGTCCCAAGGCATTTA
ACTGGAAGTCCAATTTAATTCGCCACCAGATGTCACATGACAGTGGAAAGCACTATGAATGTGAAAACTG
TGCCAAGGTTTTCACGGACCCTAGCAACCTTCAGCGGCACATTCGCTCTCAGCATGTCGGTGCCCGGGCC
CATGCATGCCCGGAGTGTGGCAAAACGTTTGCCACTTCGTCGGGCCTCAAACAACACAAGCACATCCACA
GCAGTGTGAAGCCCTTTATCTGTGAGGTCTGCCATAAATCCTATACTCAGTTTTCAAACCTTTGCCGTCA
TAAGCGCATGCATGCTGATTGCAGAACCCAAATCAAGTGCAAAGACTGTGGACAAATGTTCAGCACTACG
TCTTCCTTAAATAAACACAGGAGGTTTTGTGAGGGCAAGAACCATTTTGCGGCAGGTGGATTTTTTGGCC
AAGGCATTTCACTTCCTGGAACCCCAGCTATGGATAAAACGTCCATGGTTAATATGAGTCATGCCAACCC
GGGCCTTGCTGACTATTTTGGCGCCAATAGGCATCCTGCTGGTCTTACCTTTCCAACAGCTCCTGGATTT
TCTTTTAGCTTCCCTGGTCTGTTTCCTTCCGGCTTGTACCACAGGCCTCCTTTGATACCTGCTAGTTCTC
CTGTTAAAGGACTATCAAGTACTGAACAGACAAACAAAAGTCAAAGTCCCCTCATGACACATCCTCAGAT
ACTGCCAGCTACACAGGATATTTTGAAGGCACTATCTAAACACCCATCTGTAGGGGACAATAAGCCAGTG
GAGCTCCAGCCCGAGAGGTCCTCTGAAGAGAGGCCCTTTGAGAAAATCAGTGACCAGTCAGAGAGTAGTG
ACCTTGATGATGTCAGTACACCAAGTGGCAGTGACCTGGAAACAACCTCGGGCTCTGATCTGGAAAGTGA
CATTGAAAGTGATAAAGAGAAATTTAAAGAAAATGGTAAAATGTTCAAAGACAAAGTAAGCCCTCTTCAG
AATCTGGCTTCAATAAATAATAAGAAAGAATACAGCAATCATTCCATTTTCTCACCATCTTTAGAGGAGC
AGACTGCGGTGTCAGGAGCTGTGAATGATTCTATAAAGGCTATTGCTTCTATTGCTGAAAAATACTTTGG
TTCAACAGGACTGGTGGGGCTGCAAGACAAAAAAGTTGGAGCTTTACCTTACCCTTCCATGTTTCCCCTC
CCATTTTTTCCAGCATTCTCTCAATCAATGTACCCATTTCCTGATAGAGACTTGAGATCGTTACCTTTGA
AAATGGAACCCCAATCACCAGGTGAAGTAAAGAAACTGCAGAAGGGCAGCTCTGAGTCCCCCTTTGATCT
CACCACTAAGCGAAAGGATGAGAAGCCCTTGACTCCAGTCCCCTCCAAGCCTCCAGTGACACCTGCCACA
AGCCAAGACCAGCCCCTGGATCTAAGTATGGGCAGTAGGAGTAGAGCCAGTGGGACAAAGCTGACTGAGC
CTCGAAAAAACCACGTGTTTGGGGGAAAAAAAGGAAGCAACGTCGAATCAAGACCTGCTTCAGATGGTTC
CTTGCAGCATGCAAGACCCACTCCTTTCTTTATGGACCCTATTTACAGAGTAGAGAAAAGAAAACTAACT
GACCCACTTGAAGCTTTAAAAGAGAAATACTTGAGGCCTTCTCCAGGATTCTTGTTTCACCCACAAATGT
CAGCTATTGAAAACATGGCAGAAAAGCTAGAGAGCTTCAGTGCCCTGAAACCTGAGGCCAGTGAGCTCTT
ACAGTCAGTGCCCTCTATGTTCAACTTCAGGGCGCCTCCCAATGCCCTGCCAGAGAACCTTCTGCGGAAG
GGAAAGGAGCGCTATACCTGCAGATACTGTGGCAAGATTTTTCCAAGGTCTGCAAACCTAACACGGCACT
TGAGAACCCACACAGGAGAGCAGCCTTACAGATGCAAATACTGTGACAGATCATTTAGCATATCTTCTAA
CTTGCAAAGGCATGTTCGCAACATCCACAATAAAGAGAAGCCATTTAAGTGTCACTTATGTGATAGGTGT
TTTGGTCAACAAACCAATTTAGACAGACACCTAAAGAAACATGAGAATGGGAACATGTCCGGTACAGCAA
CATCGTCGCCTCATTCTGAACTGGAAAGTACAGGTGCGATTCTGGATGACAAAGAAGATGCTTACTTCAC
AGAAATTCGAAATTTCATTGGGAACAGCAACCATGGCAGCCAATCTCCCAGGAATGTGGAGGAGAGAATG
AATGGCAGTCATTTTAAAGATGAAAAGGCTTTGGTGACCAGTCAAAATTCAGACTTGCTGGATGATGAAG
AAGTTGAAGATGAGGTGTTGTTAGATGAGGAGGATGAAGACAATGATATTACTGGAAAAACAGGAAAGGA
ACCAGTGACAAGTAATTTACATGAAGGAAACCCTGAGGATGACTATGAAGAAACCAGTGCCCTGGAGATG
AGTTGCAAGACATCCCCAGTGAGGTATAAAGAGGAAGAATATAAAAGTGGACTTTCTGCTCTAGATCATA
TAAGGCACTTCACAGATAGCCTCAAAATGAGGAAAATGGAAGATAATCAATATTCTGAAGCTGAGCTGTC
TTCTTTTAGTACTTCCCATGTGCCAGAGGAACTTAAGCAGCCGTTACACAGAAAGTCCAAATCGCAGGCA
TATGCTATGATGCTGTCACTGTCTGACAAGGAGTCCCTCCATTCTACATCCCACAGTTCTTCCAACGTGT
GGCACAGTATGGCCAGGGCTGCGGCGGAATCCAGTGCTATCCAGTCCATAAGCCACGTATAGTAATGAAC
TAGTCCGTAACTTGAAAGTATTTCGATTTCTTGGCTTTATATATCTTGTGGAAAGGACGAGCCCGGGCTC
TCAATGTACGTCAA
