>Addgene plasmid #141584 | TFORF0341 | depositor partial sequence | sequence record 276890 | Barcode
GCCCGGGCTCTCAATGTACGTCAA
